Addgene plasmid #37245: pGEX-5X2-RalBP1
Depositing lab: Christopher Counter & David Kashatus. Depositing organization: Duke University. Publication: RALA and RALBP1 regulate mitochondrial fission at mitosis. Kashatus DF, Lim KH, Brady DC, Pershing NL, Cox AD, Counter CM. Nat Cell Biol. 2011 Aug 7;13(9):1108-15. doi: 10.1038/ncb2310. PubMed 21822277.
Backbone
  Vector backbone: pGEX-5X2
  Backbone manufacturer: Amersham
  Backbone size w/o insert (bp): 4973
  Vector type: Bacterial Expression
Growth in bacteria
  Bacterial resistance: Ampicillin, 100 μg/mL
  Growth temperature: 37°C
  Growth strain: DH5alpha
  Copy number: High Copy
Gene/Insert
  Gene/Insert name: RalBP1
  Species: H. sapiens (human)
  Entrez Gene: RALBP1 (a.k.a. RIP1, RLIP1, RLIP76)
  Tag / fusion protein: GST (N terminal on backbone)
  Cloning method: Restriction Enzyme; 5′ cloning site BamHI (not destroyed); 3′ cloning site SalI (not destroyed)
  Sequencing primers: 5′ GST-F; 3′ pGEX_3_primer
Terms and licenses: Academic/Nonprofit Terms; Industry Terms: Not Available to Industry
How to cite: pGEX-5X2-RalBP1 was a gift from Christopher Counter & David Kashatus (Addgene plasmid # 37245 ; http://n2t.net/addgene:37245 ; RRID:Addgene_37245)
