[The description below was written by a language model from this plasmid's Addgene catalogue record.]
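Description:
pGEX-5X2-RalBP1 is a bacterial expression plasmid built on the commercial pGEX-5X2 backbone (about 5 kb without insert) for producing human RalBP1 as a glutathione S-transferase fusion protein in E. coli. It is maintained as a high-copy plasmid under ampicillin selection. The record gives no feature table, so the origin of replication, promoter and other backbone elements are not explicitly listed. Vectors of the pGEX family generally drive the GST fusion from an IPTG-inducible tac promoter with a plasmid-borne lacI repressor, and the 5X series places a Factor Xa protease recognition site between GST and the cloning site, allowing the tag to be removed after purification.

The insert is the human RALBP1 coding sequence (also known as RIP1, RLIP1 or RLIP76), an effector protein of the Ral GTPases. It was cloned by restriction digestion between the BamHI and SalI sites of the polylinker, both of which are retained. This places it downstream of the backbone-encoded GST, giving an N-terminally GST-tagged protein. The record does not state the insert size, or whether the insert is the full-length protein or a fragment.

Constructs of this kind are typically used to express and purify recombinant protein on glutathione resin, for pull-down assays, in vitro binding or enzymatic studies, or as a substrate in kinase reactions. The plasmid was deposited in connection with work on how RALA and RALBP1 regulate mitochondrial fission during mitosis, although the specific experiment it served is not described in the record.
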