>Addgene plasmid #37245 | pGEX-5X2-RalBP1 | addgene partial sequence | sequence record 50658 | pGEX3
CGTCAGTCAGTCACGATGCGGCCGCTCGAGTCGACGTCTCAGATGGACGTCTCCTTCCTATCCCTGCTGG
GCGATGGCTTTGCCGGCTCCTTGCCTGCCTTTGGCTGCTCTTTAGCTGCTTTTGGCTCAAGGACGCCGTC
TCTGGGCGGCTGGACGGCACCCCCGCGCCACTCAGGCTCCTCGTCCTCCTGCGCCTGCTGCTCGGCCTTG
GCTCGCTGCATCTGGAGCAGCCGCAGCTGCACGCGCAGCTCGATGATGGCCTCGCGCTCCTCATGAATTG
CTTGATTCAAATGATTGTTCTTTATTTCCAGCTCTTCGTTCTGTCTCTGTAAGTCTTCCAGAATGATCTG
CAGCTCCTCCTCATCCTCACTCTCGCTCTCGCTCTCGGAGGAGTACTCCTCAGTCTCACTTCGGCCGTGC
TGCTGGCGACTCTGAATTTCAGCAATCTCAGCTCTGAGGCGTTCAATCTCTTCTTTTTCTGAGGCAATCT
GCCGGCGCAGAAACTGCTCCATGGCCAGGAGCTCCTCCTGTTCAGTCAGGATCTCATTCTCCTGAGCAAG
GAGAATATTTATAACTTCTTCATTTTCATTCATCTCTTCTTTGGAAACATCCTCTTTTGAAAGACTGGCT
ATCTCTTGTGCAATCTTGGTTTCACACTCCTGTCTTTTAGCTTCTCTCAGTTTTCTTTTGAGGGCTGTCA
AAATTCTTTGTACTTCCCATAATCTTTCTTCTTTAGACAAATCCTTTATCCCACCCTGCAGATCTCGATG
TAAACAATTCAAAAGAAACTCCTGTCTCCTGATCTCCTCCTTGATGCCCGCCTGGGTCTCT
